Addgene plasmid #71576: pJK513
Purpose: Produces Acetobacter aceti 1023 succinyl-CoA:acetate CoA-transferase with C-terminal His6 tag and Glu294>Ala mutant (AarCH6-E294A)
Depositing lab: T. J. Kappock. Depositing organization: Purdue University. Publication: Crystal structures of Acetobacter aceti succinyl-coenzyme A (CoA):acetate CoA-transferase reveal specificity determinants and illustrate the mechanism used by class I CoA-transferases. Mullins EA, Kappock TJ. Biochemistry. 2012 Oct 23;51(42):8422-34. doi: 10.1021/bi300957f. Epub 2012 Oct 11. PubMed 23030530.
Backbone
  Vector backbone: pET23a
  Backbone size w/o insert (bp): 3666
  Total vector size (bp): 5108
  Vector type: Bacterial Expression
Growth in bacteria
  Bacterial resistance: Ampicillin, 100 μg/mL
  Growth temperature: 37°C
  Growth strain: DH5alpha
  Copy number: High Copy
Gene/Insert
  Gene/Insert name: succinyl-CoA:acetate CoA-transferase (alt names: aarC; AZ09_02565)
  Species: Acetobacter aceti 1023
  Mutation: changes glutamate-294 to alanine
  GenBank ID: KDE21007.1 ACD85596.1
  Promoter: T7
  Tag / fusion protein: His6 (C terminal on backbone)
  Cloning method: Restriction Enzyme; 5′ cloning site NdeI (not destroyed); 3′ cloning site XhoI (not destroyed)
  Sequencing primers: 5′ T7 promoter; 3′ T7 terminator
Terms and licenses: Academic/Nonprofit Terms; Industry Terms: Not Available to Industry
Depositor comments: Much higher protein production is achieved by co-production with E. coli GroEL/GroES.
How to cite: pJK513 was a gift from T. J. Kappock (Addgene plasmid # 71576 ; http://n2t.net/addgene:71576 ; RRID:Addgene_71576)
