[The description below was written by a language model from this plasmid's Addgene catalogue record and pLannotate feature annotations shown in this document.]
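Description:
pJK513 is a bacterial expression plasmid built on the pET23a backbone for producing a mutant form of succinyl-CoA:acetate CoA-transferase (AarC, gene aarC) from Acetobacter aceti strain 1023 in E. coli. The total construct is 5,108 bp. It is maintained through a ColE1/pMB1-type origin and selected with ampicillin via the β-lactamase gene under its native promoter. The annotation also finds an f1 phage origin, the pBR322 bom region and a rop-like segment. The catalogue entry nevertheless lists the plasmid as high copy.

The aarC coding sequence was inserted between the NdeI and XhoI sites, both retained. This places it downstream of the T7 promoter and the efficient T7 gene 10 ribosome binding site, and upstream of the T7 terminator. Expression therefore requires a host that supplies T7 RNA polymerase. The open reading frame continues into the backbone-encoded C-terminal His6 tag, which the automated annotation labels as a fragment of a 9xHis tag, allowing metal-affinity purification. A short match to a T7 gene 10B-derived solubility tag lies between the His tag and the terminator and is most likely residual vector sequence rather than part of the product.

The encoded protein, AarCH6-E294A, has glutamate-294 replaced by alanine. The wild-type enzyme uses succinyl-CoA to convert acetate to acetyl-CoA and succinate, and it contributes to acetic acid resistance in A. aceti. The associated work concerns crystal structures and the mechanism of class I CoA-transferases, so the mutant fits structural and mechanistic studies. The depositor notes that co-production with E. coli GroEL/GroES gives much higher protein yields.
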