Features (pLannotate 1.2.2; 13 found; start..end, strand, type, name):
     12..467     +  rep_origin     f1 ori (sequence partly withheld): f1 bacteriophage origin of replication; arrow indicates direction of (+) strand synthesis
    494..598     +  promoter       AmpR promoter: bla
    599..1459    +  CDS            AmpR: β-lactamase; bla; confers resistance to ampicillin, carbenicillin, and related antibiotics
   1630..2218    +  rep_origin     ori: high-copy-number ColE1/pMB1/pBR322/pUC origin of replication
   2404..2546    -  misc_feature   bom: basis of mobility region from pBR322
   2648..2839    -  CDS            rop: Rop protein, which maintains plasmids at low copy number; rop
   2856..3236    +  CDS            YPB1_ECOLX: Protein predicted: Swiss-Prot protein existence level 4. From Escherichia coli.
   3348..3366    +  promoter       T7 promoter: promoter for bacteriophage T7 RNA polymerase
   3398..3420    +  RBS            RBS: efficient ribosome binding site from bacteriophage T7 gene 10 (Olins and Rangwala, 1989)
   3428..4942    +  CDS            SCACT_ACEAC: Experimental evidence at protein level: Swiss-Prot protein existence level 1. Utilizes succinyl-CoA to convert toxic acetate to acetyl-CoA and succinate. Required for growth on acetic acid and for resistance to high levels of acetic acid. Has also low activity with acetoacetate as substrate. From Acetobacter aceti.
   4952..4969    +  CDS            9xHis (fragment): 9xHis affinity tag
   4979..5028    +  CDS            SET1 (fragment): solubility-enhancement tag derived from T7 phage gene 10B
   5036..5083    +  terminator     T7 terminator: transcription terminator for bacteriophage T7 RNA polymerase
>Addgene plasmid #71576 | pJK513 | depositor full sequence | sequence record 130935 | pJK513 sequence 5108 bps
TGGCGAATGGG
[124 nt withheld, positions 12-135]
C
[91 nt withheld, positions 137-227]
A
[49 nt withheld, positions 229-277]
CCTTTGACGTTGGAGTCCACGTTCTTT
[37 nt withheld, positions 305-341]
ACCCTATCTCGGTCTATTCTTTTGATTTATAAGGGATTTTGCCGATTTCGGCCTATTGGTTAAAAAATGA
GCTGATTTAACAAAAATTTAACGCGAATTTTAACAAAATATTAACGTTTACAATTTCAGGTGGCACTTTT
CGGGGAAATGTGCGCGGAACCCCTATTTGTTTATTTTTCTAAATACATTCAAATATGTATCCGCTCATGA
GACAATAACCCTGATAAATGCTTCAATAATATTGAAAAAGGAAGAGTATGAGTATTCAACATTTCCGTGT
CGCCCTTATTCCCTTTTTTGCGGCATTTTGCCTTCCTGTTTTTGCTCACCCAGAAACGCTGGTGAAAGTA
AAAGATGCTGAAGATCAGTTGGGTGCACGAGTGGGTTACATCGAACTGGATCTCAACAGCGGTAAGATCC
TTGAGAGTTTTCGCCCCGAAGAACGTTTTCCAATGATGAGCACTTTTAAAGTTCTGCTATGTGGCGCGGT
ATTATCCCGTATTGACGCCGGGCAAGAGCAACTCGGTCGCCGCATACACTATTCTCAGAATGACTTGGTT
GAGTACTCACCAGTCACAGAAAAGCATCTTACGGATGGCATGACAGTAAGAGAATTATGCAGTGCTGCCA
TAACCATGAGTGATAACACTGCGGCCAACTTACTTCTGACAACGATCGGAGGACCGAAGGAGCTAACCGC
TTTTTTGCACAACATGGGGGATCATGTAACTCGCCTTGATCGTTGGGAACCGGAGCTGAATGAAGCCATA
CCAAACGACGAGCGTGACACCACGATGCCTGCAGCAATGGCAACAACGTTGCGCAAACTATTAACTGGCG
AACTACTTACTCTAGCTTCCCGGCAACAATTAATAGACTGGATGGAGGCGGATAAAGTTGCAGGACCACT
TCTGCGCTCGGCCCTTCCGGCTGGCTGGTTTATTGCTGATAAATCTGGAGCCGGTGAGCGTGGGTCTCGC
GGTATCATTGCAGCACTGGGGCCAGATGGTAAGCCCTCCCGTATCGTAGTTATCTACACGACGGGGAGTC
AGGCAACTATGGATGAACGAAATAGACAGATCGCTGAGATAGGTGCCTCACTGATTAAGCATTGGTAACT
GTCAGACCAAGTTTACTCATATATACTTTAGATTGATTTAAAACTTCATTTTTAATTTAAAAGGATCTAG
GTGAAGATCCTTTTTGATAATCTCATGACCAAAATCCCTTAACGTGAGTTTTCGTTCCACTGAGCGTCAG
ACCCCGTAGAAAAGATCAAAGGATCTTCTTGAGATCCTTTTTTTCTGCGCGTAATCTGCTGCTTGCAAAC
AAAAAAACCACCGCTACCAGCGGTGGTTTGTTTGCCGGATCAAGAGCTACCAACTCTTTTTCCGAAGGTA
ACTGGCTTCAGCAGAGCGCAGATACCAAATACTGTCCTTCTAGTGTAGCCGTAGTTAGGCCACCACTTCA
AGAACTCTGTAGCACCGCCTACATACCTCGCTCTGCTAATCCTGTTACCAGTGGCTGCTGCCAGTGGCGA
TAAGTCGTGTCTTACCGGGTTGGACTCAAGACGATAGTTACCGGATAAGGCGCAGCGGTCGGGCTGAACG
GGGGGTTCGTGCACACAGCCCAGCTTGGAGCGAACGACCTACACCGAACTGAGATACCTACAGCGTGAGC
TATGAGAAAGCGCCACGCTTCCCGAAGGGAGAAAGGCGGACAGGTATCCGGTAAGCGGCAGGGTCGGAAC
AGGAGAGCGCACGAGGGAGCTTCCAGGGGGAAACGCCTGGTATCTTTATAGTCCTGTCGGGTTTCGCCAC
CTCTGACTTGAGCGTCGATTTTTGTGATGCTCGTCAGGGGGGCGGAGCCTATGGAAAAACGCCAGCAACG
CGGCCTTTTTACGGTTCCTGGCCTTTTGCTGGCCTTTTGCTCACATGTTCTTTCCTGCGTTATCCCCTGA
TTCTGTGGATAACCGTATTACCGCCTTTGAGTGAGCTGATACCGCTCGCCGCAGCCGAACGACCGAGCGC
AGCGAGTCAGTGAGCGAGGAAGCGGAAGAGCGCCTGATGCGGTATTTTCTCCTTACGCATCTGTGCGGTA
TTTCACACCGCATATATGGTGCACTCTCAGTACAATCTGCTCTGATGCCGCATAGTTAAGCCAGTATACA
CTCCGCTATCGCTACGTGACTGGGTCATGGCTGCGCCCCGACACCCGCCAACACCCGCTGACGCGCCCTG
ACGGGCTTGTCTGCTCCCGGCATCCGCTTACAGACAAGCTGTGACCGTCTCCGGGAGCTGCATGTGTCAG
AGGTTTTCACCGTCATCACCGAAACGCGCGAGGCAGCTGCGGTAAAGCTCATCAGCGTGGTCGTGAAGCG
ATTCACAGATGTCTGCCTGTTCATCCGCGTCCAGCTCGTTGAGTTTCTCCAGAAGCGTTAATGTCTGGCT
TCTGATAAAGCGGGCCATGTTAAGGGCGGTTTTTTCCTGTTTGGTCACTGATGCCTCCGTGTAAGGGGGA
TTTCTGTTCATGGGGGTAATGATACCGATGAAACGAGAGAGGATGCTCACGATACGGGTTACTGATGATG
AACATGCCCGGTTACTGGAACGTTGTGAGGGTAAACAACTGGCGGTATGGATGCGGCGGGACCAGAGAAA
AATCACTCAGGGTCAATGCCAGCGCTTCGTTAATACAGATGTAGGTGTTCCACAGGGTAGCCAGCAGCAT
CCTGCGATGCAGATCCGGAACATAATGGTGCAGGGCGCTGACTTCCGCGTTTCCAGACTTTACGAAACAC
GGAAACCGAAGACCATTCATGTTGTTGCTCAGGTCGCAGACGTTTTGCAGCAGCAGTCGCTTCACGTTCG
CTCGCGTATCGGTGATTCATTCTGCTAACCAGTAAGGCAACCCCGCCAGCCTAGCCGGGTCCTCAACGAC
AGGAGCACGATCATGCGCACCCGTGGCCAGGACCCAACGCTGCCCGAGATCTCGATCCCGCGAAATTAAT
ACGACTCACTATAGGGAGACCACAACGGTTTCCCTCTAGAAATAATTTTGTTTAACTTTAAGAAGGAGAT
ATACATATGACAGAGCGCATTCGGAACGTCGCGCTGCGCAGTAAAGTATGTCCGGCAGAAACCGCATCCG
AGTTGATCAAGCACGGAGACGTGGTGGGGACCAGCGGTTTTACCGGGGCAGGTTACCCCAAGGAAGTACC
CAAGGCGCTGGCCCAGCGGATGGAAGCTGCGCATGATCGGGGCGAAAAATACCAGATCAGCCTGATTACG
GGCGCATCCACGGGCCCTCAGCTGGATGGTGAGCTGGCCAAGGCCAACGGGGTGTATTTCCGCTCGCCAT
TCAATACGGATGCCACCATGCGCAACCGTATTAATGCGGGTGAAACGGAATATTTTGATAACCATCTGGG
GCAGGTGGCTGGCCGTGCCGTGCAGGGCAATTACGGCAAGTTCAATATTGCGCTGGTGGAAGCCACAGCC
ATTACGGAAGATGGCGGCATTGTGCCCACATCTTCTGTCGGCAATTCCCAGACATTCCTCAATCTGGCCG
AAAAGGTCATTATCGAGGTAAATGAATGGCAGAATCCGATGCTGGAAGGCATCCATGATATCTGGGATGG
CAACGTAAGTGGCGTGCCTACGCGTGATATTGTGCCGATTGTACGGGCAGATCAGCGCGTGGGTGGCCCG
GTTTTACGGGTGAACCCGGACAAGATTGCTGCCATTGTACGCACGAATGACCGGGACAGAAATGCCCCGT
TTGCCGCGCCGGATGAAACAGCAAAAGCTATTGCGGGCTATTTGCTTGATTTCTTTGGGCATGAAGTCAA
ACAGAACCGTTTGCCGCCCTCACTTCTGCCGCTCCAGTCTGGTGTGGGCAATGTGGCCAACGCCGTGCTG
GAAGGGCTGAAGGAAGGCCCATTTGAAAATCTGGTGGGCTATAGTGCGGTGATTCAGGATGGCATGTTGG
CCATGCTGGATTCTGGCCGTATGCGTATTGCCTCTGCCTCGTCTTTCTCGCTGAGCCCGGAAGCTGCGGA
AGAAATCAATAACCGGATGGATTTCTTCCGCAGCAAGATCATTCTGCGCCAGCAGGATGTCAGCAACAGC
CCCGGCATTATCCGCCGTTTAGGCTGCATTGCCATGAACGGCATGATTGAGGCGGATATTTACGGAAACG
TGAATTCTACCCGCGTGATGGGTTCCAAAATGATGAATGGTATTGGGGGATCGGGTGATTTTGCCCGGAG
TTCCTACCTGTCCATCTTCCTGTCTCCCTCCACAGCCAAAGGTGGCAAGATTTCAGCCATTGTGCCGATG
GCTGCGCATGTGGACCACATCATGCAGGATGCGCAGATTTTTGTAACCGAGCAGGGGCTGGCGGATCTGC
GTGGGCTTTCACCGGTGCAACGTGCGCGTGAAATTATTTCCAAATGTGCGCATCCGGATTACCGGCCGAT
GTTGCAGGATTATTTTGATCGTGCGCTTAAAAATTCCTTTGGTAAGCACACACCGCATCTGCTGACGGAA
GCTCTGTCTTGGCATCAGCGGTTTATTGATACGGGCACCATGCTCCCATCATCACTCGAGCACCACCACC
ACCACCACTGAGATCCGGCTGCTAACAAAGCCCGAAAGGAAGCTGAGTTGGCTGCTGCCACCGCTGAGCA
ATAACTAGCATAACCCCTTGGGGCCTCTAAACGGGTCTTGAGGGGTTTTTTGCTGAAAGGAGGAACTATA
TCCGGAT
