>Addgene plasmid #71576 | pJK513 | addgene partial sequence | sequence record 141751 | T7 5'-TAATACGACTCACTATAGGG-3'
TTTTGTTTAACTTTAAGAAGGAGATATACATATGACAGAGCGCATTCGGAACGTCGCGCTGCGCAGTAAA
GTATGTCCGGCAGAAACCGCATCCGAGTTGATCAAGCACGGAGACGTGGTGGGGACCAGCGGTTTTACCG
GGGCAGGTTACCCCAAGGAAGTACCCAAGGCGCTGGCCCAGCGGATGGAAGCTGCGCATGATCGGGGCGA
AAAATACCAGATCAGCCTGATTACGGGCGCATCCACGGGCCCTCAGCTGGATGGTGAGCTGGCCAAGGCC
AACGGGGTGTATTTCCGCTCGCCATTCAATACGGATGCCACCATGCGCAACCGTATTAATGCGGGTGAAA
CGGAATATTTTGATAACCATCTGGGGCAGGTGGCTGGCCGTGCCGTGCAGGGCAATTACGGCAAGTTCAA
TATTGCGCTGGTGGAAGCCACAGCCATTACGGAAGATGGCGGCATTGTGCCCACATCTTCTGTCGGCAAT
TCCCAGACATTCCTCAATCTGGCCGAAAAGGTCATTATCGAGGTAAATGAATGGCAGAATCCGATGCTGG
AAGGCATCCATGATATCTGGGATGGCAACGTAAGTGGCGTGCCTACGCGTGATATTGTGCCGATTGTACG
GGCAGATCAGCGCGTGGGTGGCCCGGTTTTACGGGTGAACCCGGACAAGATTGCTGCCATTGTACGCACG
AATGACCGGGACAGAAATGCCCCGTTTGCCGCGCCGGATGAAACAGCAAAAGCTATTGCGGGCTATTTGC
TTGATTTCTTTGGGCATGAAGTCAAACAGAACCGTTTGCCGCCCTCACTTCTGCCGCTCCAGTCTGGTGT
GGGCAATGTGGCCAACGCCGTGCTGGAAGGGCTGAAGGAAGGCCCATTTGAAAATCTGGTGGGCTATAGT
GCGGTGATTCAGGATGGCATGTTGGCCATGCTGGATTCTGGCCGTATGCG
