>Addgene plasmid #71576 | pJK513 | addgene partial sequence | sequence record 141752 | T7term 5'-GCTAGTTATTGCTCAGCGG-3'
TTTCGGGCTTTGTTAGCAGCCGGATCTCAGTGGTGGTGGTGGTGGTGCTCGAGTGATGATGGGAGCATGG
TGCCCGTATCAATAAACCGCTGATGCCAAGACAGAGCTTCCGTCAGCAGATGCGGTGTGTGCTTACCAAA
GGAATTTTTAAGCGCACGATCAAAATAATCCTGCAACATCGGCCGGTAATCCGGATGCGCACATTTGGAA
ATAATTTCACGCGCACGTTGCACCGGTGAAAGCCCACGCAGATCCGCCAGCCCCTGCTCGGTTACAAAAA
TCTGCGCATCCTGCATGATGTGGTCCACATGCGCAGCCATCGGCACAATGGCTGAAATCTTGCCACCTTT
GGCTGTGGAGGGAGACAGGAAGATGGACAGGTAGGAACTCCGGGCAAAATCACCCGATCCCCCAATACCA
TTCATCATTTTGGAACCCATCACGCGGGTAGAATTCACGTTTCCGTAAATATCCGCCTCAATCATGCCGT
TCATGGCAATGCAGCCTAAACGGCGGATAATGCCGGGGCTGTTGCTGACATCCTGCTGGCGCAGAATGAT
CTTGCTGCGGAAGAAATCCATCCGGTTATTGATTTCTTCCGCAGCTTCCGGGCTCAGCGAGAAAGACGAG
GCAGAGGCAATACGCATACGGCCAGAATCCAGCATGGCCAACATGCCATCCTGAATCACCGCACTATAGC
CCACCAGATTTTCAAATGGGCCTTCCTTCAGCCCTTCCAGCACGGCGTTGGCCACATTGCCCACACCAGA
CTGGAGCGGCAGAAGTGAGGGCGGCAAACGGTTCTGTTTGACTTCATGCCCAAAGAAATCAAGCAAATAG
CCCGCAATAGCTTTTGCTGTTTCATCCGGCGCGGCAAACGGGGCATTTCTGTCCCGGTCATTCGTGCGTA
CAATGGCAGCAATCTTGTCCGGGTTC
